>Addgene plasmid #77602 | MAP2K2 gRNA (BRDN0001146932) | addgene full sequence | sequence record 188082 | Addgene Assembled Sequence
CCCGGGTGCAAAGATGGATAAAGTTTTAAACAGAGAGGAATCTTTGCAGCTAATGGACCTTCTAGGTCTT
GAAAGGAGTGGGAATTGGCTCCGGTGCCCGTCAGTGGGCAGAGCGCACATCGCCCACAGTCCCCGAGAAG
TTGGGGGGAGGGGTCGGCAATTGATCCGGTGCCTAGAGAAGGTGGCGCGGGGTAAACTGGGAAAGTGATG
TCGTGTACTGGCTCCGCCTTTTTCCCGAGGGTGGGGGAGAACCGTATATAAGTGCAGTAGTCGCCGTGAA
CGTTCTTTTTCGCAACGGGTTTGCCGCCAGAACACAGGTAAGTGCCGTGTGTGGTTCCCGCGGGCCTGGC
CTCTTTACGGGTTATGGCCCTTGCGTGCCTTGAATTACTTCCACCTGGCTGCAGTACGTGATTCTTGATC
CCGAGCTTCGGGTTGGAAGTGGGTGGGAGAGTTCGAGGCCTTGCGCTTAAGGAGCCCCTTCGCCTCGTGC
TTGAGTTGAGGCCTGGCCTGGGCGCTGGGGCCGCCGCGTGCGAATCTGGTGGCACCTTCGCGCCTGTCTC
GCTGCTTTCGATAAGTCTCTAGCCATTTAAAATTTTTGATGACCTGCTGCGACGCTTTTTTTCTGGCAAG
ATAGTCTTGTAAATGCGGGCCAAGATCTGCACACTGGTATTTCGGTTTTTGGGGCCGCGGGCGGCGACGG
GGCCCGTGCGTCCCAGCGCACATGTTCGGCGAGGCGGGGCCTGCGAGCGCGGCCACCGAGAATCGGACGG
GGGTAGTCTCAAGCTGGCCGGCCTGCTCTGGTGCCTGGCCTCGCGCCGCCGTGTATCGCCCCGCCCTGGG
CGGCAAGGCTGGCCCGGTCGGCACCAGTTGCGTGAGCGGAAAGATGGCCGCTTCCCGGCCCTGCTGCAGG
GAGCTCAAAATGGAGGACGCGGCGCTCGGGAGAGCGGGCGGGTGAGTCACCCACACAAAGGAAAAGGGCC
TTTCCGTCCTCAGCCGTCGCTTCATGTGACTCCACGGAGTACCGGGCGCCGTCCAGGCACCTCGATTAGT
TCTCGAGCTTTTGGAGTACGTCGTCTTTAGGTTGGGGGGAGGGGTTTTATGCGATGGAGTTTCCCCACAC
TGAGTGGGTGGAGACTGAAGTTAGGCCAGCTTGGCACTTGATGTAATTCTCCTTGGAATTTGCCCTTTTT
GAGTTTGGATCTTGGTTCATTCTCAAGCCTCAGACAGTGGTTCAAAGTTTTTTTCTTCCATTTCAGGTGT
CGTGACGTACGGCCACCATGACCGAGTACAAGCCCACGGTGCGCCTCGCCACCCGCGACGACGTCCCCAG
GGCCGTACGCACCCTCGCCGCCGCGTTCGCCGACTACCCCGCCACGCGCCACACCGTCGATCCGGACCGC
CACATCGAGCGGGTCACCGAGCTGCAAGAACTCTTCCTCACGCGCGTCGGGCTCGACATCGGCAAGGTGT
GGGTCGCGGACGACGGCGCCGCCGTGGCGGTCTGGACCACGCCGGAGAGCGTCGAAGCGGGGGCGGTGTT
CGCCGAGATCGGCCCGCGCATGGCCGAGTTGAGCGGTTCCCGGCTGGCCGCGCAGCAACAGATGGAAGGC
CTCCTGGCGCCGCACCGGCCCAAGGAGCCCGCGTGGTTCCTGGCCACCGTCGGAGTCTCGCCCGACCACC
AGGGCAAGGGTCTGGGCAGCGCCGTCGTGCTCCCCGGAGTGGAGGCGGCCGAGCGCGCCGGGGTGCCCGC
CTTCCTGGAGACCTCCGCGCCCCGCAACCTCCCCTTCTACGAGCGGCTCGGCTTCACCGTCACCGCCGAC
GTCGAGGTGCCCGAAGGACCGCGCACCTGGTGCATGACCCGCAAGCCCGGTGCCTGAACGCGTTAAGTCG
ACAATCAACCTCTGGATTACAAAATTTGTGAAAGATTGACTGGTATTCTTAACTATGTTGCTCCTTTTAC
GCTATGTGGATACGCTGCTTTAATGCCTTTGTATCATGCTATTGCTTCCCGTATGGCTTTCATTTTCTCC
TCCTTGTATAAATCCTGGTTGCTGTCTCTTTATGAGGAGTTGTGGCCCGTTGTCAGGCAACGTGGCGTGG
TGTGCACTGTGTTTGCTGACGCAACCCCCACTGGTTGGGGCATTGCCACCACCTGTCAGCTCCTTTCCGG
GACTTTCGCTTTCCCCCTCCCTATTGCCACGGCGGAACTCATCGCCGCCTGCCTTGCCCGCTGCTGGACA
GGGGCTCGGCTGTTGGGCACTGACAATTCCGTGGTGTTGTCGGGGAAATCATCGTCCTTTCCTTGGCTGC
TCGCCTGTGTTGCCACCTGGATTCTGCGCGGGACGTCCTTCTGCTACGTCCCTTCGGCCCTCAATCCAGC
GGACCTTCCTTCCCGCGGCCTGCTGCCGGCTCTGCGGCCTCTTCCGCGTCTTCGCCTTCGCCCTCAGACG
AGTCGGATCTCCCTTTGGGCCGCCTCCCCGCGTCGACTTTAAGACCAATGACTTACAAGGCAGCTGTAGA
TCTTAGCCACTTTTTAAAAGAAAAGGGGGGACTGGAAGGGCTAATTCACTCCCAACGAAGACAAGATCTG
CTTTTTGCTTGTACTGGGTCTCTCTGGTTAGACCAGATCTGAGCCTGGGAGCTCTCTGGCTAACTAGGGA
ACCCACTGCTTAAGCCTCAATAAAGCTTGCCTTGAGTGCTTCAAGTAGTGTGTGCCCGTCTGTTGTGTGA
CTCTGGTAACTAGAGATCCCTCAGACCCTTTTAGTCAGTGTGGAAAATCTCTAGCAGTACGTATAGTAGT
TCATGTCATCTTATTATTCAGTATTTATAACTTGCAAAGAAATGAATATCAGAGAGTGAGAGGAACTTGT
TTATTGCAGCTTATAATGGTTACAAATAAAGCAATAGCATCACAAATTTCACAAATAAAGCATTTTTTTC
ACTGCATTCTAGTTGTGGTTTGTCCAAACTCATCAATGTATCTTATCATGTCTGGCTCTAGCTATCCCGC
CCCTAACTCCGCCCATCCCGCCCCTAACTCCGCCCAGTTCCGCCCATTCTCCGCCCCATGGCTGACTAAT
TTTTTTTATTTATGCAGAGGCCGAGGCCGCCTCGGCCTCTGAGCTATTCCAGAAGTAGTGAGGAGGCTTT
TTTGGAGGCCTAGGGACGTACCCAATTCGCCCTATAGTGAGTCGTATTACGCGCGCTCACTGGCCGTCGT
TTTACAACGTCGTGACTGGGAAAACCCTGGCGTTACCCAACTTAATCGCCTTGCAGCACATCCCCCTTTC
GCCAGCTGGCGTAATAGCGAAGAGGCCCGCACCGATCGCCCTTCCCAACAGTTGCGCAGCCTGAATGGCG
AATGGG
[124 nt withheld, positions 3367-3490]
C
[91 nt withheld, positions 3492-3582]
A
[49 nt withheld, positions 3584-3632]
CCTTTGACGTTGGAGTCCACGTTCTTT
[37 nt withheld, positions 3660-3696]
ACCCTATCTCGGTCTATTCTTTTGATTTATAAGGGATTTTGCCGATTTCGGCCTATTGGTTAAAAAATGA
GCTGATTTAACAAAAATTTAACGCGAATTTTAACAAAATATTAACGCTTACAATTTAGGTGGCACTTTTC
GGGGAAATGTGCGCGGAACCCCTATTTGTTTATTTTTCTAAATACATTCAAATATGTATCCGCTCATGAG
ACAATAACCCTGATAAATGCTTCAATAATATTGAAAAAGGAAGAGTATGAGTATTCAACATTTCCGTGTC
GCCCTTATTCCCTTTTTTGCGGCATTTTGCCTTCCTGTTTTTGCTCACCCAGAAACGCTGGTGAAAGTAA
AAGATGCTGAAGATCAGTTGGGTGCACGAGTGGGTTACATCGAACTGGATCTCAACAGCGGTAAGATCCT
TGAGAGTTTTCGCCCCGAAGAACGTTTTCCAATGATGAGCACTTTTAAAGTTCTGCTATGTGGCGCGGTA
TTATCCCGTATTGACGCCGGGCAAGAGCAACTCGGTCGCCGCATACACTATTCTCAGAATGACTTGGTTG
AGTACTCACCAGTCACAGAAAAGCATCTTACGGATGGCATGACAGTAAGAGAATTATGCAGTGCTGCCAT
AACCATGAGTGATAACACTGCGGCCAACTTACTTCTGACAACGATCGGAGGACCGAAGGAGCTAACCGCT
TTTTTGCACAACATGGGGGATCATGTAACTCGCCTTGATCGTTGGGAACCGGAGCTGAATGAAGCCATAC
CAAACGACGAGCGTGACACCACGATGCCTGTAGCAATGGCAACAACGTTGCGCAAACTATTAACTGGCGA
ACTACTTACTCTAGCTTCCCGGCAACAATTAATAGACTGGATGGAGGCGGATAAAGTTGCAGGACCACTT
CTGCGCTCGGCCCTTCCGGCTGGCTGGTTTATTGCTGATAAATCTGGAGCCGGTGAGCGTGGGTCTCGCG
GTATCATTGCAGCACTGGGGCCAGATGGTAAGCCCTCCCGTATCGTAGTTATCTACACGACGGGGAGTCA
GGCAACTATGGATGAACGAAATAGACAGATCGCTGAGATAGGTGCCTCACTGATTAAGCATTGGTAACTG
TCAGACCAAGTTTACTCATATATACTTTAGATTGATTTAAAACTTCATTTTTAATTTAAAAGGATCTAGG
TGAAGATCCTTTTTGATAATCTCATGACCAAAATCCCTTAACGTGAGTTTTCGTTCCACTGAGCGTCAGA
CCCCGTAGAAAAGATCAAAGGATCTTCTTGAGATCCTTTTTTTCTGCGCGTAATCTGCTGCTTGCAAACA
AAAAAACCACCGCTACCAGCGGTGGTTTGTTTGCCGGATCAAGAGCTACCAACTCTTTTTCCGAAGGTAA
CTGGCTTCAGCAGAGCGCAGATACCAAATACTGTTCTTCTAGTGTAGCCGTAGTTAGGCCACCACTTCAA
GAACTCTGTAGCACCGCCTACATACCTCGCTCTGCTAATCCTGTTACCAGTGGCTGCTGCCAGTGGCGAT
AAGTCGTGTCTTACCGGGTTGGACTCAAGACGATAGTTACCGGATAAGGCGCAGCGGTCGGGCTGAACGG
GGGGTTCGTGCACACAGCCCAGCTTGGAGCGAACGACCTACACCGAACTGAGATACCTACAGCGTGAGCT
ATGAGAAAGCGCCACGCTTCCCGAAGGGAGAAAGGCGGACAGGTATCCGGTAAGCGGCAGGGTCGGAACA
GGAGAGCGCACGAGGGAGCTTCCAGGGGGAAACGCCTGGTATCTTTATAGTCCTGTCGGGTTTCGCCACC
TCTGACTTGAGCGTCGATTTTTGTGATGCTCGTCAGGGGGGCGGAGCCTATGGAAAAACGCCAGCAACGC
GGCCTTTTTACGGTTCCTGGCCTTTTGCTGGCCTTTTGCTCACATGTTCTTTCCTGCGTTATCCCCTGAT
TCTGTGGATAACCGTATTACCGCCTTTGAGTGAGCTGATACCGCTCGCCGCAGCCGAACGACCGAGCGCA
GCGAGTCAGTGAGCGAGGAAGCGGAAGAGCGCCCAATACGCAAACCGCCTCTCCCCGCGCGTTGGCCGAT
TCATTAATGCAGCTGGCACGACAGGTTTCCCGACTGGAAAGCGGGCAGTGAGCGCAACGCAATTAATGTG
AGTTAGCTCACTCATTAGGCACCCCAGGCTTTACACTTTATGCTTCCGGCTCGTATGTTGTGTGGAATTG
TGAGCGGATAACAATTTCACACAGGAAACAGCTATGACCATGATTACGCCAAGCGCGCAATTAACCCTCA
CTAAAGGGAACAAAAGCTGGAGCTGCAAGCTTAATGTAGTCTTATGCAATACTCTTGTAGTCTTGCAACA
TGGTAACGATGAGTTAGCAACATGCCTTACAAGGAGAGAAAAAGCACCGTGCATGCCGATTGGTGGAAGT
AAGGTGGTACGATCGTGCCTTATTAGGAAGGCAACAGACGGGTCTGACATGGATTGGACGAACCACTGAA
TTGCCGCATTGCAGAGATATTGTATTTAAGTGCCTAGCTCGATACATAAACGGGTCTCTCTGGTTAGACC
AGATCTGAGCCTGGGAGCTCTCTGGCTAACTAGGGAACCCACTGCTTAAGCCTCAATAAAGCTTGCCTTG
AGTGCTTCAAGTAGTGTGTGCCCGTCTGTTGTGTGACTCTGGTAACTAGAGATCCCTCAGACCCTTTTAG
TCAGTGTGGAAAATCTCTAGCAGTGGCGCCCGAACAGGGACTTGAAAGCGAAAGGGAAACCAGAGGAGCT
CTCTCGACGCAGGACTCGGCTTGCTGAAGCGCGCACGGCAAGAGGCGAGGGGCGGCGACTGGTGAGTACG
CCAAAAATTTTGACTAGCGGAGGCTAGAAGGAGAGAGATGGGTGCGAGAGCGTCAGTATTAAGCGGGGGA
GAATTAGATCGCGATGGGAAAAAATTCGGTTAAGGCCAGGGGGAAAGAAAAAATATAAATTAAAACATAT
AGTATGGGCAAGCAGGGAGCTAGAACGATTCGCAGTTAATCCTGGCCTGTTAGAAACATCAGAAGGCTGT
AGACAAATACTGGGACAGCTACAACCATCCCTTCAGACAGGATCAGAAGAACTTAGATCATTATATAATA
CAGTAGCAACCCTCTATTGTGTGCATCAAAGGATAGAGATAAAAGACACCAAGGAAGCTTTAGACAAGAT
AGAGGAAGAGCAAAACAAAAGTAAGACCACCGCACAGCAAGCGGCCGCTGATCTTCAGACCTGGAGGAGG
AGATATGAGGGACAATTGGAGAAGTGAATTATATAAATATAAAGTAGTAAAAATTGAACCATTAGGAGTA
GCACCCACCAAGGCAAAGAGAAGAGTGGTGCAGAGAGAAAAAAGAGCAGTGGGAATAGGAGCTTTGTTCC
TTGGGTTCTTGGGAGCAGCAGGAAGCACTATGGGCGCAGCGTCAATGACGCTGACGGTACAGGCCAGACA
ATTATTGTCTGGTATAGTGCAGCAGCAGAACAATTTGCTGAGGGCTATTGAGGCGCAACAGCATCTGTTG
CAACTCACAGTCTGGGGCATCAAGCAGCTCCAGGCAAGAATCCTGGCTGTGGAAAGATACCTAAAGGATC
AACAGCTCCTGGGGATTTGGGGTTGCTCTGGAAAACTCATTTGCACCACTGCTGTGCCTTGGAATGCTAG
TTGGAGTAATAAATCTCTGGAACAGATTTGGAATCACACGACCTGGATGGAGTGGGACAGAGAAATTAAC
AATTACACAAGCTTAATACACTCCTTAATTGAAGAATCGCAAAACCAGCAAGAAAAGAATGAACAAGAAT
TATTGGAATTAGATAAATGGGCAAGTTTGTGGAATTGGTTTAACATAACAAATTGGCTGTGGTATATAAA
ATTATTCATAATGATAGTAGGAGGCTTGGTAGGTTTAAGAATAGTTTTTGCTGTACTTTCTATAGTGAAT
AGAGTTAGGCAGGGATATTCACCATTATCGTTTCAGACCCACCTCCCAACCCCGAGGGGACCCAGAGAGG
GCCTATTTCCCATGATTCCTTCATATTTGCATATACGATACAAGGCTGTTAGAGAGATAATTAGAATTAA
TTTGACTGTAAACACAAAGATATTAGTACAAAATACGTGACGTAGAAAGTAATAATTTCTTGGGTAGTTT
GCAGTTTTAAAATTATGTTTTAAAATGGACTATCATATGCTTACCGTAACTTGAAAGTATTTCGATTTCT
TGGCTTTATATATCTTGTGGAAAGGACGAAACACCGACGGCGAGTTGCATTCGTGCGTTTTAGAGCTAGA
AATAGCAAGTTAAAATAAGGCTAGTCCGTTATCAACTTGAAAAAGTGGCACCGAGTCGGTGCTTTTTTAA
GCTTGGCGTAACTAGATCTTGAGACAAATGGCAGTATTCATCCACAATTTTAAAAGAAAAGGGGGGATTG
GGGGGTACAGTGCAGGGGAAAGAATAGTAGACATAATAGCAACAGACATACAAACTAAAGAATTACAAAA
ACAAATTACAAAAATTCAAAATTTTCGGGTTTATTACAGGGACAGCAGAGATCCACTTTGGCGCCGGCTC
GAGGGGG
Features (pLannotate 1.2.2; 29 found; start..end, strand, type, name):
     14..80      +  CDS            small t antigen (fragment): SV40 (simian virus 40) small t antigen
    106..317     +  promoter       EF-1α core promoter: core promoter for human elongation factor EF-1α
    318..1256    +  intron         EF-1α intron A: intron upstream of the start codon of human EF-1α
   1278..1877    +  CDS            PuroR (fragment): puromycin N-acetyltransferase; pac from Streptomyces; confers resistance to puromycin
   1893..2481    +  misc_feature   WPRE: woodchuck hepatitis virus posttranscriptional regulatory element
   2532..2551    +  misc_feature   cPPT/CTS (fragment): central polypurine tract and central termination sequence of HIV-1
   2553..2786    +  LTR            3' LTR (ΔU3): self-inactivating 3' long terminal repeat (LTR) from HIV-1
   2864..2985    +  polyA_signal   SV40 poly(A) signal: SV40 polyadenylation signal
   3025..3160    +  rep_origin     SV40 ori: SV40 origin of replication
   3181..3199    -  promoter       T7 promoter: promoter for bacteriophage T7 RNA polymerase
   3207..3362    +  CDS            lacZα (fragment): LacZα fragment of β-galactosidase; lacZ fragment
   3367..3795    +  rep_origin     f1 ori (sequence partly withheld): f1 bacteriophage origin of replication; arrow indicates direction of (+) strand synthesis
   3848..3952    +  promoter       AmpR promoter: bla
   3953..4813    +  CDS            AmpR: β-lactamase; bla; confers resistance to ampicillin, carbenicillin, and related antibiotics
   4984..5572    +  rep_origin     ori: high-copy-number ColE1/pMB1/pBR322/pUC origin of replication
   5755..5847    +  CDS            lacI (fragment): lac repressor; lacI; The lac repressor binds to the lac operator to inhibit transcription in E. coli. This inhibition can be relieved by adding lactose or isopropyl-β-D-thiogalactopyranoside (IPTG).
   5860..5881    +  protein_bind   CAP binding site: CAP binding activates transcription in the presence of cAMP. E. coli catabolite activator protein
   5896..5926    +  promoter       lac promoter: promoter for the E. coli lac operon
   5934..5950    +  protein_bind   lac operator: The lac repressor binds to the lac operator to inhibit transcription in E. coli. This inhibition can be relieved by adding lactose or isopropyl-β-D-thiogalactopyranoside (IPTG). lac repressor encoded by lacI
   5995..6013    +  promoter       T3 promoter: promoter for bacteriophage T3 RNA polymerase
   6041..6267    +  promoter       RSV promoter: Rous sarcoma virus enhancer/promoter
   6268..6448    +  LTR            5' LTR (truncated): truncated 5' long terminal repeat (LTR) from HIV-1
   6495..6620    +  misc_feature   HIV-1 Ψ: packaging signal of human immunodeficiency virus type 1
   6604..6967    +  CDS            HIV-1 gag (fragment): gag protein from human immunodeficiency virus 1; gag
   7113..7346    +  misc_feature   RRE: The Rev response element (RRE) of HIV-1 allows for Rev-dependent mRNA export from the nucleus to the cytoplasm.
   7723..7749    +  CDS            Rev (fragment): human immunodeficiency virus 1 (HIV-1) Rev protein; rev; enhances nuclear export of unspliced and incompletely spliced viral mRNAs
   7753..7993    +  promoter       U6 promoter: RNA polymerase III promoter for human U6 snRNA
   8023..8098    +  misc_RNA       gRNA scaffold: guide RNA scaffold for the Streptococcus pyogenes CRISPR/Cas9 system
   8154..8271    +  misc_feature   cPPT/CTS: central polypurine tract and central termination sequence of HIV-1
