[The description below was written by a language model from this plasmid's Addgene catalogue record and pLannotate feature annotations shown in this document.]
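Description:
MAP2K2 gRNA (BRDN0001146932) is a third-generation lentiviral CRISPR guide plasmid built on the lentiGuide-Puro backbone, designed to deliver a single guide RNA against human MAP2K2 (also known as MEK2), designed against the NM_030662.3 reference transcript. In bacteria it is maintained at high copy through a ColE1/pUC-type origin and selected with ampicillin via the β-lactamase gene. The backbone also carries an f1 origin, an SV40 origin and poly(A) signal, and residual lac and T7/T3 promoter elements.

The lentiviral transfer cassette begins with an RSV promoter fused to a truncated HIV-1 5' LTR, which makes genomic RNA production Tat-independent, followed by the Ψ packaging signal with a partial gag sequence, the Rev response element for nuclear export of the unspliced genome, and a cPPT/CTS. It ends in a ΔU3 self-inactivating 3' LTR. Within this frame, a human U6 RNA polymerase III promoter drives the MAP2K2-specific spacer joined to the Streptococcus pyogenes Cas9 guide RNA scaffold. A separate EF-1α promoter with its intron A expresses puromycin N-acetyltransferase, allowing selection of transduced mammalian cells, and a WPRE downstream enhances expression of that transcript.

The plasmid does not encode Cas9, so it is intended for use together with a separate Cas9 lentivirus or in cell lines that already express Cas9, where it directs cleavage and knockout of MAP2K2. It belongs to a human kinome guide RNA collection associated with work on optimised sgRNA design for higher on-target activity and fewer off-target effects.
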