Addgene plasmid #77602: MAP2K2 gRNA (BRDN0001146932)
Purpose: 3rd generation lentiviral gRNA plasmid targeting human MAP2K2
Depositing lab: John Doench & David Root. Depositing organization: Broad Institute. Publication: Optimized sgRNA design to maximize activity and minimize off-target effects of CRISPR-Cas9. Doench JG, Fusi N, Sullender M, Hegde M, Vaimberg EW, Donovan KF, Smith I, Tothova Z, Wilen C, Orchard R, Virgin HW, Listgarten J, Root DE. Nat Biotechnol. 2016 Jan 18. doi: 10.1038/nbt.3437. PubMed 26780180.
Backbone
  Vector backbone: lentiGuide-Puro
  Backbone manufacturer: Zhang Lab (Addgene plasmid # 52963)
  Vector type: Mammalian Expression, Lentiviral, CRISPR
  Selectable markers: Puromycin
Growth in bacteria
  Bacterial resistance: Ampicillin, 100 μg/mL
  Growth temperature: 37°C
  Growth strain: DH5alpha
  Copy number: High Copy
Gene/Insert
  Gene/Insert name: MAP2K2 (alt names: MAP2K2; NM_030662.3)
  gRNA/shRNA sequence: ACGGCGAGTTGCATTCGTGC
  Species: H. sapiens (human)
  Entrez Gene: MAP2K2 (a.k.a. CFC4, MAPKK2, MEK2, MKK2, PRKMK2)
  Promoter: hU6
  Cloning method: Unknown
  Sequencing primers: 5′ U6-F; 3′ pS2-R
Terms and licenses: Academic/Nonprofit Terms; Industry Terms: Not Available to Industry
Depositor comments: The gRNA was designed to target the following Genbank reference sequence(s): NM_030662.3. Note that this plasmid does NOT contain Cas9. It should be used in conjunction with lentiCas9-Blast (Addgene #52962) or otherwise with cell lines already expressing Cas9. Browse the full kinome gRNA library at http://www.addgene.org/pooled-library/broadgpp-human-kinome/ or visit http://www.broadinstitute.org/rnai/public/ for detailed protocols and information.
How to cite: MAP2K2 gRNA (BRDN0001146932) was a gift from John Doench & David Root (Addgene plasmid # 77602 ; http://n2t.net/addgene:77602 ; RRID:Addgene_77602)
