>Addgene plasmid #77602 | MAP2K2 gRNA (BRDN0001146932) | depositor partial sequence | sequence record 145062 | Target Sequence
ACGGCGAGTTGCATTCGTGC
