>Addgene plasmid #77602 | MAP2K2 gRNA (BRDN0001146932) | addgene partial sequence | sequence record 188081 | hU6-F
TAGAAAGTAATAATTTCTTGGGTAGTTTGCAGTTTTAAAATTATGTTTTAAAATGGACTATCATATGCTT
ACCGTAACTTGAAAGTATTTCGATTTCTTGGCTTTATATATCTTGTGGAAAGGACGAAACACCGACGGCG
AGTTGCATTCGTGCGTTTTAGAGCTAGAAATAGCAAGTTAAAATAAGGCTAGTCCGTTATCAACTTGAAA
AAGTGGCACCGAGTCGGTGCTTTTTTAAGCTTGGCGTAACTAGATCTTGAGACAAATGGCAGTATTCATC
CACAATTTTAAAAGAAAAGGGGGGATTGGGGGGTACAGTGCAGGGGAAAGAATAGTAGACATAATAGCAA
CAGACATACAAACTAAAGAATTACAAAAACAAATTACAAAAATTCAAAATTTTCGGGTTTATTACAGGGA
CAGCAGAGATCCACTTTGGCGCCGGCTCGAGGGGGCCCGGGTGCAAAGATGGATAAAGTTTTAAACAGAG
AGGAATCTTTGCAGCTAATGGACCTTCTAGGTCTTGAAAGGAGTGGGAATTGGCTCCGGTGCCCGTCAGT
GGGCAGAGCG
